>Addgene plasmid #17779 | CJ51 (cg1849 utr) | depositor partial sequence | sequence record 8732 | Author sequence
ACTAGTCCTGGAAATCAGACTCCGGCGAAGTTTTATGCTCGGACTCATAAAATCGTGCGACGAGTTTGAA
TCACAGGCCCTCGATTTTCACCAGGATTTTTTACAAATCCCAGCAGAAAACACGAAAACTCAAAAACTCA
GCCCAAAAAGAAAATACCAAGAAAGCAAACTTTAGTTCAATTTCATTTCAACACAAAACAACAACAACAC
AATTTGTACATAGCTAACTAGTTGTAACACTCATAACTTTTTTTTTTTGAGAACCTATTTTTTTCGATGG
ATAATATGCGAATTTAGCTATTTTTAATCATTATGTTTAACTAGTCGTCTAAGCGAGAAATCAATTTTTT
TGTCTAGCCATAAGTTTTAGCGCGAAAAGAGATCTAACACAAAAATCGAATTTGAAACAAAACCAAATAA
AAAACAAAAATCACACACAAAAAGCGGCCGC
