>Addgene plasmid #17779 | CJ51 (cg1849 utr) | addgene partial sequence | sequence record 23711 | 17779 with Rluc-F
GCAGAGTTCCTAATCTGAATTTGTCAAGTAAAAGGTCTTCATTTTTCGCAAGAAGATGCACCTGATGAAA
TGGGAAAATATATCAAATCGTTCGTTGAGCGAGTTCTCAAAAATGAACAATAATTCTAGGAGCTCCCTGG
AAATCAGACTCCGGCGAAGTTTTATGCTCGGACTCATAAAATCGTGCGACGAGTTTGAATCACAGGCCCT
CGATTTTCACCAGGATTTTTTACAAATCCCAGCAGAAAACACGAAAACTCAAAAACTCAGCCCAAAAAGA
AAATACCAAGAAAGCAAACTTTAGTTCAATTTCATTTCAACACAAAACAACAACAACACAATTTGTACAT
AGCTAACTAGTTGTAACACTCATAACTTTTTTTTTTTGAGAACCTATTTTTTTCGATGGATAATATGCGA
ATTTAGCTATTTTTAATCATTATGTTTAACTAGTCGTCTAAGCGAGAAATCAATTTTTTTGTCTAGCCAT
AAGTTTTAGCGCGAAAAGAGATCTAGCACAAAAATCGAATTTGAAACAAAACCAAATAAAAAACAAAAAT
CACACACAAAAAGCGGCCGCTCGAGTCTAGAGGGCCCTTCGAAGGTAAGCCTATCCCTAACCCTCTCCTC
GGTCTCGATTCTACGCGTACCGGTCATCATCACCATCACCATTGAGTTTAAACCCGCTGATCAGCCTCGA
CTGTGCCTTCTAAGATCCAGACATGATAAGATACATTGATGAGTTTGGACAAACCACAACTAGAATGCAG
TGAAAAAAATGCTTTATTTGTGAAATTTGTGATGCTATTGCTTTATTTGTAACCATTATAAGCTGCAATA
AACAAGTTCTAGAGTCGGTGGGCCCGGGCGTGCGGCGCGGCGCCGTGTCGCGACTGGCTGCCTCG
