[The description below was written by a language model from this plasmid's Addgene catalogue record.]
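Description:
CJ51 (cg1849 utr) is an insect-cell expression and luciferase reporter plasmid built on pMT-puro, a Drosophila vector that has been modified to carry a Renilla luciferase coding sequence. Expression is driven by the Drosophila metallothionein gene promoter, which is generally used as a metal-inducible promoter in cultured fly cells. The plasmid is propagated in E. coli under ampicillin selection, and a puromycin marker allows selection of transfected insect cells. The record does not state the bacterial origin of replication or the copy number, and no feature table is provided, so the exact arrangement of elements cannot be confirmed beyond the catalogue fields.

The insert is an approximately 450 bp fragment of the untranslated region of the D. melanogaster gene CG1849, cloned between SpeI and NotI sites. Renilla luciferase is listed as lying N-terminal to the insert on the backbone, meaning the UTR fragment sits downstream of the luciferase open reading frame and forms part of the reporter transcript rather than being translated as a fusion protein. In this arrangement, any post-transcriptional regulatory sequences in the fragment, such as microRNA target sites, would influence the stability or translation of the luciferase mRNA, and this effect can be read out as a change in Renilla signal. The associated publication concerns intronic microRNA precursors that bypass Drosha processing, which suggests the construct served as a reporter for small-RNA-mediated repression of this UTR in Drosophila cells. However, the record does not specify which microRNA targets it, nor which normalisation reporter was used alongside it.
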