Addgene plasmid #17779: CJ51 (cg1849 utr)
Depositing lab: David Bartel. Depositing organization: Whitehead Institute for Biomedical Research. Publication: Intronic microRNA precursors that bypass Drosha processing. Ruby JG, Jan CH, Bartel DP. Nature. 2007 Jul 5. 448(7149):83-6. 10.1038/nature05983 PubMed 17589500.
Backbone
  Vector backbone: pMT-puro with renilla luciferase
  Backbone manufacturer: pMT-puro from David Sabatini Lab
  Vector type: Insect Expression, Luciferase ; Drosophila metallothionein gene promoter drives expression
  Selectable markers: Puromycin
Growth in bacteria
  Bacterial resistance: Ampicillin, 100 μg/mL
  Growth temperature: 37°C
  Growth strain: DH5alpha
  Copy number: Unknown
Gene/Insert
  Gene/Insert name: cg1849 utr fragment
  Species: D. melanogaster (fly)
  Insert size (bp): 450
  GenBank ID: CG1849
  Tag / fusion protein: renilla luciferase (N terminal on backbone)
  Cloning method: Restriction Enzyme; 5′ cloning site SpeI (unknown if destroyed); 3′ cloning site NotI (unknown if destroyed)
  Sequencing primers: 5′ MT forward
Terms and licenses: Academic/Nonprofit Terms; Industry Terms: Not Available to Industry
How to cite: CJ51 (cg1849 utr) was a gift from David Bartel (Addgene plasmid # 17779 ; http://n2t.net/addgene:17779 ; RRID:Addgene_17779)
